>Addgene plasmid #22130 | ATF4.18: mATF4 (CHOP11/cATF)-GST | depositor full sequence | sequence record 10147 | Author sequence
AGCTTATCGACTGCACGGTGCACCAATGCTTCTGGCGTCAGGCAGCCATCGGAAGCTGTGGTATGGCTGT
GCAGGTCGTAAATCACTGCATAATTCGTGTCGCTCAAGGCGCACTCCCGTTCTGGATAATGTTTTTTGCG
CCGACATCATAACGGTTCTGGCAAATATTCTGAAATGAGCTGTTGACAATTAATCATCGGCTCGTATAAT
GTGTGGAATTGTGAGCGGATAACAATTTCACACAGGAAACAGTATTCATGTCCCCTATACTAGGTTATTG
GAAAATTAAGGGCCTTGTGCAACCCACTCGACTTCTTTTGGAATATCTTGAAGAAAAATATGAAGAGCAT
TTGTATGAGCGCGATGAAGGTGATAAATGGCGAAACAAAAAGTTTGAATTGGGTTTGGAGTTTCCCAATC
TTCCTTATTATATTGATGGTGATGTTAAATTAACACAGTCTATGGCCATCATACGTTATATAGCTGACAA
GCACAACATGTTGGGTGGTTGTCCAAAAGAGCGTGCAGAGATTTCAATGCTTGAAGGAGCGGTTTTGGAT
ATTAGATACGGTGTTTCGAGAATTGCATATAGTAAAGACTTTGAAACTCTCAAAGTTGATTTTCTTAGCA
AGCTACCTGAAATGCTGAAAATGTTCGAAGATCGTTTATGTCATAAAACATATTTAAATGGTGATCATGT
AACCCATCCTGACTTCATGTTGTATGACGCTCTTGATGTTGTTTTATACATGGACCCAATGTGCCTGGAT
GCGTTCCCAAAATTAGTTTGTTTTAAAAAACGTATTGAAGCTATCCCACAAATTGATAAGTACTTGAAAT
CCAGCAAGTATATAGCATGGCCTTTGCAGGGCTGGCAAGCCACGTTTGGTGGTGGCGACCATCCTCCAAA
ATCGGATCTGGTTCCGCGTGGATCCCCCGGGCTGCAGGATTCGGCACGAGCTCATGGGTTCTCCAGCGAC
AAGGCGGGCTCCTCGGAATGGCCGGCTATGGATGATGGCTTGGCCAGTGCCTCAGACACCGGCAAGGAGG
ATGCCTTTTCCGGGACAGATTGGATGTTGGAGAAAATGGATCTGAAAGAGTTTGACTTCGATGCTCTGTT
TCGAATGGATGACCTGGAAACCATGCCAGATGAGCTCTTGACCACGTTGGATGACACATGTGATCTTTTT
GCCCCTCTAGTCCAAGAGACTAATAAGGAGCCCCCTCAGACAGTGAACCCAATTGGCCATCTCCCAGAAA
GTTTAATAAAAGTCGACCAGGTTGCCCCCTTTACATTCTTGCAGCCTTTCCCCTGTTCCCCAGGGGTTCT
GTCTTCCACTCCAGAGCATTCCTTTAGTTTAGAGCTAGGCAGTGAAGTTGATATCTCTGAAGGAGACAGG
AAGCCTGACTCTGCTGCTTACATTACTCTAATCCCTCCATGTGTAAAGGAGGAAGACACTCCCTCTGACA
ATGACAGTGGCATCTGTATGAGCCCGGAGTCCTACCTGGGCTCTCCCCAGCATAGCCCCTCCACCTCCAG
GGCCCCACCAGACAATCTGCCTTCTCCAGGTGGTTCCCGTGGGTCTCCTCGGCCCAAACCTTATGACCCA
CCTGGAGTTAGTTTGACAGCTAAAGTGAAGACTGAGAAATTGGATAAGAAGCTGAAAAAGATGGAGCAAA
ACAAGACAGCAGCCACTAGGTACCGCCAGAAGAAGCGGGCTGAGCAGGAGGCCCTCACTGGCGAGTGTAA
GGAGCTAGAAAAAAAGAATGAGGCTCTGAAAGAGAAGGCAGATTCTCTGGCCAAGGAGATCCAGTATCTG
AAAGACCTGATAGAAGAGGTCCGTAAGGCAAGGGGGAAGAAGAGAGTTCCGTAATAGGGTAGTCAGGTGC
TTTGTGCTTGTACATAGTCTTGTGTTGCTGTGTTTGCTGTAATAAATTATTTTGTAGTGAAAGTAAAAAA
AAAAAAAAAAAAAAAAAAAAAAAAAAAAAAAAACTCGAGCCGAATTCTAGACTCCATGGGTCGACTCGAG
CTCAAGCTTAATTCACGTGACTGACTGACGATCTGCCTCGCGCGTTTCGGTGATGACGGTGAAAACCTCT
GACACATGCAGCTCCCGGAGACGGTCACAGCTTGTCTGTAAGCGGATGCCGGGAGCAGACAAGCCCGTCA
GGGCGCGTCAGCGGGTGTTGGCGGGTGTCGGGGCGCAGCCATGACCCAGTCACGTAGCGATAGCGGAGTG
TATAATTCTTGAAGACGAAAGGGCCTCGTGATACGCCTATTTTTATAGGTTAATGTCATGATAATAATGG
TTTCTTAGACGTCAGGTGGCACTTTTCGGGGAAATGTGCGCGGAACCCCTATTTGTTTATTTTTCTAAAT
ACATTCAAATATGTATCCGCTCATGAGACAATAACCCTGATAAATGCTTCAATAATATTGAAAAAGGAAG
AGTATGAGTATTCAACATTTCCGTGTCGCCCTTATTCCCTTTTTTGCGGCATTTTGCCTTCCTGTTTTTG
CTCACCCAGAAACGCTGGTGAAAGTAAAAGATGCTGAAGATCAGTTGGGTGCACGAGTGGGTTACATCGA
ACTGGATCTCAACAGCGGTAAGATCCTTGAGAGTTTTCGCCCCGAAGAACGTTTTCCAATGATGAGCACT
TTTAAAGTTCTGCTATGTGGCGCGGTATTATCCCGTGTTGACGCCGGGCAAGAGCAACTCGGTCGCCGCA
TACACTATTCTCAGAATGACTTGGTTGAGTACTCACCAGTCACAGAAAAGCATCTTACGGATGGCATGAC
AGTAAGAGAATTATGCAGTGCTGCCATAACCATGAGTGATAACACTGCGGCCAACTTACTTCTGACAACG
ATCGGAGGACCGAAGGAGCTAACCGCTTTTTTGCACAACATGGGGGATCATGTAACTCGCCTTGATCGTT
GGGAACCGGAGCTGAATGAAGCCATACCAAACGACGAGCGTGACACCACGATGCCTGCAGCAATGGCAAC
AACGTTGCGCAAACTATTAACTGGCGAACTACTTACTCTAGCTTCCCGGCAACAATTAATAGACTGGATG
GAGGCGGATAAAGTTGCAGGACCACTTCTGCGCTCGGCCCTTCCGGCTGGCTGGTTTATTGCTGATAAAT
CTGGAGCCGGTGAGCGTGGGTCTCGCGGTATCATTGCAGCACTGGGGCCAGATGGTAAGCCCTCCCGTAT
CGTAGTTATCTACACGACGGGGAGTCAGGCAACTATGGATGAACGAAATAGACAGATCGCTGAGATAGGT
GCCTCACTGATTAAGCATTGGTAACTGTCAGACCAAGTTTACTCATATATACTTTAGATTGATTTAAAAC
TTCATTTTTAATTTAAAAGGATCTAGGTGAAGATCCTTTTTGATAATCTCATGACCAAAATCCCTTAACG
TGAGTTTTCGTTCCACTGAGCGTCAGACCCCGTAGAAAAGATCAAAGGATCTTCTTGAGATCCTTTTTTT
CTGCGCGTAATCTGCTGCTTGCAAACAAAAAAACCACCGCTACCAGCGGTGGTTTGTTTGCCGGATCAAG
AGCTACCAACTCTTTTTCCGAAGGTAACTGGCTTCAGCAGAGCGCAGATACCAAATACTGTCCTTCTAGT
GTAGCCGTAGTTAGGCCACCACTTCAAGAACTCTGTAGCACCGCCTACATACCTCGCTCTGCTAATCCTG
TTACCAGTGGCTGCTGCCAGTGGCGATAAGTCGTGTCTTACCGGGTTGGACTCAAGACGATAGTTACCGG
ATAAGGCGCAGCGGTCGGGCTGAACGGGGGGTTCGTGCACACAGCCCAGCTTGGAGCGAACGACCTACAC
CGAACTGAGATACCTACAGCGTGAGCTATGAGAAAGCGCCACGCTTCCCGAAGGGAGAAAGGCGGACAGG
TATCCGGTAAGCGGCAGGGTCGGAACAGGAGAGCGCACGAGGGAGCTTCCAGGGGGAAACGCCTGGTATC
TTTATAGTCCTGTCGGGTTTCGCCACCTCTGACTTGAGCGTCGATTTTTGTGATGCTCGTCAGGGGGGCG
GAGCCTATGGAAAAACGCCAGCAACGCGGCCTTTTTACGGTTCCTGGCCTTTTGCTGGCCTTTTGCTCAC
ATGTTCTTTCCTGCGTTATCCCCTGATTCTGTGGATAACCGTATTACCGCCTTTGAGTGAGCTGATACCG
CTCGCCGCAGCCGAACGACCGAGCGCAGCGAGTCAGTGAGCGAGGAAGCGGAAGAGCGCCTGATGCGGTA
TTTTCTCCTTACGCATCTGTGCGGTATTTCACACCGCATAAATTCCGACACCATCGAATGGTGCAAAACC
TTTCGCGGTATGGCATGATAGCGCCCGGAAGAGAGTCAATTCAGGGTGGTGAATGTGAAACCAGTAACGT
TATACGATGTCGCAGAGTATGCCGGTGTCTCTTATCAGACCGTTTCCCGCGTGGTGAACCAGGCCAGCCA
CGTTTCTGCGAAAACGCGGGAAAAAGTGGAAGCGGCGATGGCGGAGCTGAATTACATTCCCAACCGCGTG
GCACAACAACTGGCGGGCAAACAGTCGTTGCTGATTGGCGTTGCCACCTCCAGTCTGGCCCTGCACGCGC
CGTCGCAAATTGTCGCGGCGATTAAATCTCGCGCCGATCAACTGGGTGCCAGCGTGGTGGTGTCGATGGT
AGAACGAAGCGGCGTCGAAGCCTGTAAAGCGGCGGTGCACAATCTTCTCGCGCAACGCGTCAGTGGGCTG
ATCATTAACTATCCGCTGGATGACCAGGATGCCATTGCTGTGGAAGCTGCCTGCACTAATGTTCCGGCGT
TATTTCTTGATGTCTCTGACCAGACACCCATCAACAGTATTATTTTCTCCCATGAAGACGGTACGCGACT
GGGCGTGGAGCATCTGGTCGCATTGGGTCACCAGCAAATCGCGCTGTTAGCGGGCCCATTAAGTTCTGTC
TCGGCGCGTCTGCGTCTGGCTGGCTGGCATAAATATCTCACTCGCAATCAAATTCAGCCGATAGCGGAAC
GGGAAGGCGACTGGAGTGCCATGTCCGGTTTTCAACAAACCATGCAAATGCTGAATGAGGGCATCGTTCC
CACTGCGATGCTGGTTGCCAACGATCAGATGGCGCTGGGCGCAATGCGCGCCATTACCGAGTCCGGGCTG
CGCGTTGGTGCGGATATCTCGGTAGTGGGATACGACGATACCGAAGACAGCTCATGTTATATCCCGCCGT
CAACCACCATCAAACAGGATTTTCGCCTGCTGGGGCAAACCAGCGTGGACCGCTTGCTGCAACTCTCTCA
GGGCCAGGCGGTGAAGGGCAATCAGCTGTTGCCCGTCTCACTGGTGAAAAGAAAAACCACCCTGGCGCCC
AATACGCAAACCGCCTCTCCCCGCGCGTTGGCCGATTCATTAATGCAGCTGGCACGACAGGTTTCCCGAC
TGGAAAGCGGGCAGTGAGCGCAACGCAATTAATGTGAGTTAGCTCACTCATTAGGCACCCCAGGCTTTAC
ACTTTATGCTTCCGGCTCGTATGTTGTGTGGAATTGTGAGCGGATAACAATTTCACACAGGAAACAGCTA
TGACCATGATTACGGATTCACTGGCCGTCGTTTTACAACGTCGTGACTGGGAAAACCCTGGCGTTACCCA
ACTTAATCGCCTTGCAGCACATCCCCCTTTCGCCAGCTGGCGTAATAGCGAAGAGGCCCGCACCGATCGC
CCTTCCCAACAGTTGCGCAGCCTGAATGGCGAATGGCGCTTTGCCTGGTTTCCGGCACCAGAAGCGGTGC
CGGAAAGCTGGCTGGAGTGCGATCTTCCTGAGGCCGATACTGTCGTCGTCCCCTCAAACTGGCAGATGCA
CGGTTACGATGCGCCCATCTACACCAACGTAACCTATCCCATTACGGTCAATCCGCCGTTTGTTCCCACG
GAGAATCCGACGGGTTGTTACTCGCTCACATTTAATGTTGATGAAAGCTGGCTACAGGAAGGCCAGACGC
GAATTATTTTTGATGGCGTTGGAATT
Features (pLannotate 1.2.2; 18 found; start..end, strand, type, name):
    183..211     +  promoter       tac promoter: strong E. coli promoter; hybrid between the trp and lac UV5 promoters
    219..235     +  protein_bind   lac operator: The lac repressor binds to the lac operator to inhibit transcription in E. coli. This inhibition can be relieved by adding lactose or isopropyl-β-D-thiogalactopyranoside (IPTG). lac repressor encoded by lacI
    258..911     +  CDS            GST26_SCHJA: Experimental evidence at protein level: Swiss-Prot protein existence level 1. GST isoenzymes appear to play a central role in the parasite detoxification system. Other functions are also suspected including a role in increasing the solubility of haematin in the parasite gut. From Schistosoma japonicum (Blood fluke).
    928..949     +  misc_feature   MCS (fragment): pBluescript multiple cloning site
    957..1871    +  CDS            Atf4 (fragment): ATF4_MOUSE - Also known as Creb2 From Mus musculus (Mouse).
   2063..2102    +  CDS            rop (fragment): Rop protein, which maintains plasmids at low copy number; rop
   2204..2244    +  misc_feature   bom (fragment): basis of mobility region from pBR322
   2349..2453    +  promoter       AmpR promoter: bla
   2454..3314    +  CDS            AmpR: β-lactamase; bla; confers resistance to ampicillin, carbenicillin, and related antibiotics
   3485..4073    +  rep_origin     ori: high-copy-number ColE1/pMB1/pBR322/pUC origin of replication
   4259..4310    -  misc_feature   bom (fragment): basis of mobility region from pBR322
   4317..4394    +  promoter       lacIq promoter: lacI (mutant); In the lacIq allele, a single base change in the promoter boosts expression of the lacI gene about 10-fold.
   4395..5477    +  CDS            lacI: lac repressor; lacI; The lac repressor binds to the lac operator to inhibit transcription in E. coli. This inhibition can be relieved by adding lactose or isopropyl-β-D-thiogalactopyranoside (IPTG).
   5490..5511    +  protein_bind   CAP binding site: CAP binding activates transcription in the presence of cAMP. E. coli catabolite activator protein
   5526..5556    +  promoter       lac promoter: promoter for the E. coli lac operon
   5564..5580    +  protein_bind   lac operator: The lac repressor binds to the lac operator to inhibit transcription in E. coli. This inhibition can be relieved by adding lactose or isopropyl-β-D-thiogalactopyranoside (IPTG). lac repressor encoded by lacI
   5600..5773    +  CDS            lacZα: LacZα fragment of β-galactosidase; lacZ fragment
   6037..107     -  CDS            yciV (fragment) (across the origin): RNAAM_ECOLI - Also known as trpH From Escherichia coli (strain K12).
