[The description below was written by a language model from this plasmid's Addgene catalogue record and pLannotate feature annotations shown in this document.]
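Description:
ATF4.18: mATF4 (CHOP11/cATF)-GST is a bacterial expression plasmid built on the pGEX-KG backbone for producing mouse ATF4 (also called C/ATF or CREB-2, and referred to by the depositor as CHOP11) as a glutathione S-transferase fusion protein in E. coli. The deposited full sequence is about 6 kb, consistent with a roughly 5 kb backbone carrying a roughly 1 kb insert. The plasmid replicates from a ColE1/pMB1-type origin and is selected with ampicillin through the β-lactamase gene and its native promoter. Short remnants of pBR322 rop and bom sequences, a lacZα segment with its lac promoter and operator, and a small E. coli yciV fragment are also annotated as backbone carry-over.

Expression is driven by the hybrid tac promoter, which is followed by a lac operator. The plasmid also carries lacI under the lacIq promoter, so transcription is kept repressed until relieved by IPTG, independent of the host's own repressor level. Downstream lies the Schistosoma japonicum GST coding sequence, a short polylinker fragment, and then the Atf4 sequence, which was cloned between BamHI and HindIII sites that both remain intact. This places GST at the N terminus of ATF4. The annotation labels the Atf4 region as a fragment of about 0.9 kb, so whether the complete coding sequence is present cannot be confirmed from the record.

The GST moiety allows affinity purification of the fusion on glutathione resin. The depositor's comment, which it acknowledges is based on incomplete records, suggests that this protein was probably the immunogen used to raise an antiserum known as "CHOP 11 FL".
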