Addgene plasmid #22130: ATF4.18: mATF4 (CHOP11/cATF)-GST
Depositing lab: David Ron. Depositing organization: NYU Grossman School of Medicine.
Backbone
  Vector backbone: pGEX-KG
  Backbone manufacturer: ATCC
  Backbone size w/o insert (bp): 5000
  Vector type: Bacterial Expression
Growth in bacteria
  Bacterial resistance: Ampicillin, 100 μg/mL
  Growth temperature: 37°C
  Growth strain: DH5alpha
  Copy number: Unknown
Gene/Insert
  Gene/Insert name: ATF4/CHOP11
  Species: M. musculus (mouse)
  Insert size (bp): 1000
  Entrez Gene: Atf4 (a.k.a. Atf-4, C/ATF, CREB-2, CREB2, TAXREB67)
  Tag / fusion protein: GST (N terminal on backbone)
  Cloning method: Restriction Enzyme; 5′ cloning site BamHI (not destroyed); 3′ cloning site HindIII (not destroyed)
  Sequencing primers: 5′ pGEX-5; 3′ pGEX-3
Terms and licenses: Academic/Nonprofit Terms; Industry Terms: Not Available to Industry
Depositor comments: record is incomplete on this issue but the preponderance of the evidence suggests that this was the immunogen used to produce the antiserum referred to as "CHOP 11 FL
How to cite: ATF4.18: mATF4 (CHOP11/cATF)-GST was a gift from David Ron (Addgene plasmid # 22130 ; http://n2t.net/addgene:22130 ; RRID:Addgene_22130)
