>Addgene plasmid #22130 | ATF4.18: mATF4 (CHOP11/cATF)-GST | addgene partial sequence | sequence record 27948 | 22130 with pGEX-5
ATCGGATCTGGTTCCGCGTGGATCCCCCGGGCTGCAGGATTCGGCACGAGCTCATGGGTTCTCCAGCGAC
AAGGCGGGCTCCTCGGAATGGCCGGCTATGGATGATGGCTTGGCCAGTGCCTCAGACACCGGCAAGGAGG
ATGCCTTTTCCGGGACAGATTGGATGTTGGAGAAAATGGATCTGAAAGAGTTTGACTTCGATGCTCTGTT
TCGAATGGATGACCTGGAAACCATGCCAGATGAGCTCTTGACCACGTTGGATGACACATGTGATCTTTTT
GCCCCTCTAGTCCAAGAGACTAATAAGGAGCCCCCTCAGACAGTGAACCCAATTGGCCATCTCCCAGAAA
GTTTAATAAAAGTCGACCAGGTTGCCCCCTTTACATTCTTGCAGCCTTTCCCCTGTTCCCCAGGGGTTCT
GTCTTCCACTCCAGAGCATTCCTTTAGTTTAGAGCTAGGCAGTGAAGTTGATATCTCTGAAGGAGACAGG
AAGCCTGACTCTGCTGCTTACATTACTCTAATCCCTCCATGTGTAAAGGAGGAAGACACTCCCTCTGACA
ATGACAGTGGCATCTGTATGAGCCCGGAGTCCTACCTGGGCTCTCCCCAGCATAGCCCCTCCACCTCCAG
GGCCCCACCAGACAATCTGCCTTCTCCAGGTGGTTCCCGTGGGTCTCCTCGGCCCAAACCTTATGACCCA
CCTGGAGTTAGTTTGACAGCTAAAGTGAAGACTGAGAAATTGGATAAGAAGCTGAAAAANGATGGGNNNA
AAA
